Addgene plasmid #77765: MKNK2 gRNA (BRDN0001148155)
Purpose: 3rd generation lentiviral gRNA plasmid targeting human MKNK2
Depositing lab: John Doench & David Root. Depositing organization: Broad Institute. Publication: Optimized sgRNA design to maximize activity and minimize off-target effects of CRISPR-Cas9. Doench JG, Fusi N, Sullender M, Hegde M, Vaimberg EW, Donovan KF, Smith I, Tothova Z, Wilen C, Orchard R, Virgin HW, Listgarten J, Root DE. Nat Biotechnol. 2016 Jan 18. doi: 10.1038/nbt.3437. PubMed 26780180.
Backbone
  Vector backbone: lentiGuide-Puro
  Backbone manufacturer: Zhang Lab (Addgene plasmid # 52963)
  Vector type: Mammalian Expression, Lentiviral, CRISPR
  Selectable markers: Puromycin
Growth in bacteria
  Bacterial resistance: Ampicillin, 100 μg/mL
  Growth temperature: 37°C
  Growth strain: DH5alpha
  Copy number: High Copy
Gene/Insert
  Gene/Insert name: MKNK2 (alt names: MKNK2; NM_017572.3)
  gRNA/shRNA sequence: TTGGACTTTCTGCATAACAA
  Species: H. sapiens (human)
  Entrez Gene: MKNK2 (a.k.a. GPRK7, MNK2)
  Promoter: hU6
  Cloning method: Unknown
  Sequencing primers: 5′ U6-F; 3′ pS2-R
Terms and licenses: Academic/Nonprofit Terms; Industry Terms: Not Available to Industry
Depositor comments: The gRNA was designed to target the following Genbank reference sequence(s): NM_017572.3,NM_199054.2. Note that this plasmid does NOT contain Cas9. It should be used in conjunction with lentiCas9-Blast (Addgene #52962) or otherwise with cell lines already expressing Cas9. Browse the full kinome gRNA library at http://www.addgene.org/pooled-library/broadgpp-human-kinome/ or visit http://www.broadinstitute.org/rnai/public/ for detailed protocols and information.
How to cite: MKNK2 gRNA (BRDN0001148155) was a gift from John Doench & David Root (Addgene plasmid # 77765 ; http://n2t.net/addgene:77765 ; RRID:Addgene_77765)
