[The description below was written by a language model from this plasmid's Addgene catalogue record and pLannotate feature annotations shown in this document.]
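Description:
MKNK2 gRNA (BRDN0001148155) is a third-generation lentiviral CRISPR guide plasmid built on the lentiGuide-Puro backbone and designed to target human MKNK2 (also known as MNK2 or GPRK7), with the guide designed against two reference transcripts of the gene. The 8.3 kb plasmid is propagated in E. coli at high copy from a ColE1/pUC-type origin under ampicillin selection (AmpR, β-lactamase). It also retains an f1 origin, an SV40 origin and lac/T7/T3 remnants from the parental cloning vector.

The viral genome is transcribed in packaging cells from an RSV promoter fused to a truncated HIV-1 5' LTR, which makes expression Tat-independent. It carries the Ψ packaging signal with a partial gag sequence, the RRE for Rev-dependent nuclear export, a cPPT/CTS element that aids nuclear import, and a self-inactivating ΔU3 3' LTR followed by an SV40 polyadenylation signal. Two expression units sit between the LTRs. A human U6 RNA polymerase III promoter drives the MKNK2-specific spacer fused to the Streptococcus pyogenes Cas9 guide RNA scaffold. Downstream, the EF-1α core promoter with its intron A drives puromycin N-acetyltransferase, allowing selection of transduced mammalian cells, and a WPRE enhances transcript expression.

The plasmid does not encode Cas9, so it is meant to be used alongside a separate Cas9 lentivirus such as lentiCas9-Blast, or in cell lines that already express Cas9, to generate MKNK2 knockouts. It is one member of a human kinome gRNA collection whose guides were chosen using optimised design rules intended to maximise on-target activity and minimise off-target effects.
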