Features (pLannotate 1.2.2; 29 found; start..end, strand, type, name):
     14..80      +  CDS            small t antigen (fragment): SV40 (simian virus 40) small t antigen
    106..317     +  promoter       EF-1α core promoter: core promoter for human elongation factor EF-1α
    318..1256    +  intron         EF-1α intron A: intron upstream of the start codon of human EF-1α
   1278..1877    +  CDS            PuroR (fragment): puromycin N-acetyltransferase; pac from Streptomyces; confers resistance to puromycin
   1893..2481    +  misc_feature   WPRE: woodchuck hepatitis virus posttranscriptional regulatory element
   2532..2551    +  misc_feature   cPPT/CTS (fragment): central polypurine tract and central termination sequence of HIV-1
   2553..2786    +  LTR            3' LTR (ΔU3): self-inactivating 3' long terminal repeat (LTR) from HIV-1
   2864..2985    +  polyA_signal   SV40 poly(A) signal: SV40 polyadenylation signal
   3025..3160    +  rep_origin     SV40 ori: SV40 origin of replication
   3181..3199    -  promoter       T7 promoter: promoter for bacteriophage T7 RNA polymerase
   3207..3362    +  CDS            lacZα (fragment): LacZα fragment of β-galactosidase; lacZ fragment
   3367..3795    +  rep_origin     f1 ori (sequence partly withheld): f1 bacteriophage origin of replication; arrow indicates direction of (+) strand synthesis
   3848..3952    +  promoter       AmpR promoter: bla
   3953..4813    +  CDS            AmpR: β-lactamase; bla; confers resistance to ampicillin, carbenicillin, and related antibiotics
   4984..5572    +  rep_origin     ori: high-copy-number ColE1/pMB1/pBR322/pUC origin of replication
   5755..5847    +  CDS            lacI (fragment): lac repressor; lacI; The lac repressor binds to the lac operator to inhibit transcription in E. coli. This inhibition can be relieved by adding lactose or isopropyl-β-D-thiogalactopyranoside (IPTG).
   5860..5881    +  protein_bind   CAP binding site: CAP binding activates transcription in the presence of cAMP. E. coli catabolite activator protein
   5896..5926    +  promoter       lac promoter: promoter for the E. coli lac operon
   5934..5950    +  protein_bind   lac operator: The lac repressor binds to the lac operator to inhibit transcription in E. coli. This inhibition can be relieved by adding lactose or isopropyl-β-D-thiogalactopyranoside (IPTG). lac repressor encoded by lacI
   5995..6013    +  promoter       T3 promoter: promoter for bacteriophage T3 RNA polymerase
   6041..6267    +  promoter       RSV promoter: Rous sarcoma virus enhancer/promoter
   6268..6448    +  LTR            5' LTR (truncated): truncated 5' long terminal repeat (LTR) from HIV-1
   6495..6620    +  misc_feature   HIV-1 Ψ: packaging signal of human immunodeficiency virus type 1
   6604..6967    +  CDS            HIV-1 gag (fragment): gag protein from human immunodeficiency virus 1; gag
   7113..7346    +  misc_feature   RRE: The Rev response element (RRE) of HIV-1 allows for Rev-dependent mRNA export from the nucleus to the cytoplasm.
   7723..7749    +  CDS            Rev (fragment): human immunodeficiency virus 1 (HIV-1) Rev protein; rev; enhances nuclear export of unspliced and incompletely spliced viral mRNAs
   7753..7993    +  promoter       U6 promoter: RNA polymerase III promoter for human U6 snRNA
   8023..8098    +  misc_RNA       gRNA scaffold: guide RNA scaffold for the Streptococcus pyogenes CRISPR/Cas9 system
   8154..8271    +  misc_feature   cPPT/CTS: central polypurine tract and central termination sequence of HIV-1
>Addgene plasmid #77765 | MKNK2 gRNA (BRDN0001148155) | addgene full sequence | sequence record 188374 | Addgene Assembled Sequence
CCCGGGTGCAAAGATGGATAAAGTTTTAAACAGAGAGGAATCTTTGCAGCTAATGGACCTTCTAGGTCTT
GAAAGGAGTGGGAATTGGCTCCGGTGCCCGTCAGTGGGCAGAGCGCACATCGCCCACAGTCCCCGAGAAG
TTGGGGGGAGGGGTCGGCAATTGATCCGGTGCCTAGAGAAGGTGGCGCGGGGTAAACTGGGAAAGTGATG
TCGTGTACTGGCTCCGCCTTTTTCCCGAGGGTGGGGGAGAACCGTATATAAGTGCAGTAGTCGCCGTGAA
CGTTCTTTTTCGCAACGGGTTTGCCGCCAGAACACAGGTAAGTGCCGTGTGTGGTTCCCGCGGGCCTGGC
CTCTTTACGGGTTATGGCCCTTGCGTGCCTTGAATTACTTCCACCTGGCTGCAGTACGTGATTCTTGATC
CCGAGCTTCGGGTTGGAAGTGGGTGGGAGAGTTCGAGGCCTTGCGCTTAAGGAGCCCCTTCGCCTCGTGC
TTGAGTTGAGGCCTGGCCTGGGCGCTGGGGCCGCCGCGTGCGAATCTGGTGGCACCTTCGCGCCTGTCTC
GCTGCTTTCGATAAGTCTCTAGCCATTTAAAATTTTTGATGACCTGCTGCGACGCTTTTTTTCTGGCAAG
ATAGTCTTGTAAATGCGGGCCAAGATCTGCACACTGGTATTTCGGTTTTTGGGGCCGCGGGCGGCGACGG
GGCCCGTGCGTCCCAGCGCACATGTTCGGCGAGGCGGGGCCTGCGAGCGCGGCCACCGAGAATCGGACGG
GGGTAGTCTCAAGCTGGCCGGCCTGCTCTGGTGCCTGGCCTCGCGCCGCCGTGTATCGCCCCGCCCTGGG
CGGCAAGGCTGGCCCGGTCGGCACCAGTTGCGTGAGCGGAAAGATGGCCGCTTCCCGGCCCTGCTGCAGG
GAGCTCAAAATGGAGGACGCGGCGCTCGGGAGAGCGGGCGGGTGAGTCACCCACACAAAGGAAAAGGGCC
TTTCCGTCCTCAGCCGTCGCTTCATGTGACTCCACGGAGTACCGGGCGCCGTCCAGGCACCTCGATTAGT
TCTCGAGCTTTTGGAGTACGTCGTCTTTAGGTTGGGGGGAGGGGTTTTATGCGATGGAGTTTCCCCACAC
TGAGTGGGTGGAGACTGAAGTTAGGCCAGCTTGGCACTTGATGTAATTCTCCTTGGAATTTGCCCTTTTT
GAGTTTGGATCTTGGTTCATTCTCAAGCCTCAGACAGTGGTTCAAAGTTTTTTTCTTCCATTTCAGGTGT
CGTGACGTACGGCCACCATGACCGAGTACAAGCCCACGGTGCGCCTCGCCACCCGCGACGACGTCCCCAG
GGCCGTACGCACCCTCGCCGCCGCGTTCGCCGACTACCCCGCCACGCGCCACACCGTCGATCCGGACCGC
CACATCGAGCGGGTCACCGAGCTGCAAGAACTCTTCCTCACGCGCGTCGGGCTCGACATCGGCAAGGTGT
GGGTCGCGGACGACGGCGCCGCCGTGGCGGTCTGGACCACGCCGGAGAGCGTCGAAGCGGGGGCGGTGTT
CGCCGAGATCGGCCCGCGCATGGCCGAGTTGAGCGGTTCCCGGCTGGCCGCGCAGCAACAGATGGAAGGC
CTCCTGGCGCCGCACCGGCCCAAGGAGCCCGCGTGGTTCCTGGCCACCGTCGGAGTCTCGCCCGACCACC
AGGGCAAGGGTCTGGGCAGCGCCGTCGTGCTCCCCGGAGTGGAGGCGGCCGAGCGCGCCGGGGTGCCCGC
CTTCCTGGAGACCTCCGCGCCCCGCAACCTCCCCTTCTACGAGCGGCTCGGCTTCACCGTCACCGCCGAC
GTCGAGGTGCCCGAAGGACCGCGCACCTGGTGCATGACCCGCAAGCCCGGTGCCTGAACGCGTTAAGTCG
ACAATCAACCTCTGGATTACAAAATTTGTGAAAGATTGACTGGTATTCTTAACTATGTTGCTCCTTTTAC
GCTATGTGGATACGCTGCTTTAATGCCTTTGTATCATGCTATTGCTTCCCGTATGGCTTTCATTTTCTCC
TCCTTGTATAAATCCTGGTTGCTGTCTCTTTATGAGGAGTTGTGGCCCGTTGTCAGGCAACGTGGCGTGG
TGTGCACTGTGTTTGCTGACGCAACCCCCACTGGTTGGGGCATTGCCACCACCTGTCAGCTCCTTTCCGG
GACTTTCGCTTTCCCCCTCCCTATTGCCACGGCGGAACTCATCGCCGCCTGCCTTGCCCGCTGCTGGACA
GGGGCTCGGCTGTTGGGCACTGACAATTCCGTGGTGTTGTCGGGGAAATCATCGTCCTTTCCTTGGCTGC
TCGCCTGTGTTGCCACCTGGATTCTGCGCGGGACGTCCTTCTGCTACGTCCCTTCGGCCCTCAATCCAGC
GGACCTTCCTTCCCGCGGCCTGCTGCCGGCTCTGCGGCCTCTTCCGCGTCTTCGCCTTCGCCCTCAGACG
AGTCGGATCTCCCTTTGGGCCGCCTCCCCGCGTCGACTTTAAGACCAATGACTTACAAGGCAGCTGTAGA
TCTTAGCCACTTTTTAAAAGAAAAGGGGGGACTGGAAGGGCTAATTCACTCCCAACGAAGACAAGATCTG
CTTTTTGCTTGTACTGGGTCTCTCTGGTTAGACCAGATCTGAGCCTGGGAGCTCTCTGGCTAACTAGGGA
ACCCACTGCTTAAGCCTCAATAAAGCTTGCCTTGAGTGCTTCAAGTAGTGTGTGCCCGTCTGTTGTGTGA
CTCTGGTAACTAGAGATCCCTCAGACCCTTTTAGTCAGTGTGGAAAATCTCTAGCAGTACGTATAGTAGT
TCATGTCATCTTATTATTCAGTATTTATAACTTGCAAAGAAATGAATATCAGAGAGTGAGAGGAACTTGT
TTATTGCAGCTTATAATGGTTACAAATAAAGCAATAGCATCACAAATTTCACAAATAAAGCATTTTTTTC
ACTGCATTCTAGTTGTGGTTTGTCCAAACTCATCAATGTATCTTATCATGTCTGGCTCTAGCTATCCCGC
CCCTAACTCCGCCCATCCCGCCCCTAACTCCGCCCAGTTCCGCCCATTCTCCGCCCCATGGCTGACTAAT
TTTTTTTATTTATGCAGAGGCCGAGGCCGCCTCGGCCTCTGAGCTATTCCAGAAGTAGTGAGGAGGCTTT
TTTGGAGGCCTAGGGACGTACCCAATTCGCCCTATAGTGAGTCGTATTACGCGCGCTCACTGGCCGTCGT
TTTACAACGTCGTGACTGGGAAAACCCTGGCGTTACCCAACTTAATCGCCTTGCAGCACATCCCCCTTTC
GCCAGCTGGCGTAATAGCGAAGAGGCCCGCACCGATCGCCCTTCCCAACAGTTGCGCAGCCTGAATGGCG
AATGGG
[124 nt withheld, positions 3367-3490]
C
[91 nt withheld, positions 3492-3582]
A
[49 nt withheld, positions 3584-3632]
CCTTTGACGTTGGAGTCCACGTTCTTT
[37 nt withheld, positions 3660-3696]
ACCCTATCTCGGTCTATTCTTTTGATTTATAAGGGATTTTGCCGATTTCGGCCTATTGGTTAAAAAATGA
GCTGATTTAACAAAAATTTAACGCGAATTTTAACAAAATATTAACGCTTACAATTTAGGTGGCACTTTTC
GGGGAAATGTGCGCGGAACCCCTATTTGTTTATTTTTCTAAATACATTCAAATATGTATCCGCTCATGAG
ACAATAACCCTGATAAATGCTTCAATAATATTGAAAAAGGAAGAGTATGAGTATTCAACATTTCCGTGTC
GCCCTTATTCCCTTTTTTGCGGCATTTTGCCTTCCTGTTTTTGCTCACCCAGAAACGCTGGTGAAAGTAA
AAGATGCTGAAGATCAGTTGGGTGCACGAGTGGGTTACATCGAACTGGATCTCAACAGCGGTAAGATCCT
TGAGAGTTTTCGCCCCGAAGAACGTTTTCCAATGATGAGCACTTTTAAAGTTCTGCTATGTGGCGCGGTA
TTATCCCGTATTGACGCCGGGCAAGAGCAACTCGGTCGCCGCATACACTATTCTCAGAATGACTTGGTTG
AGTACTCACCAGTCACAGAAAAGCATCTTACGGATGGCATGACAGTAAGAGAATTATGCAGTGCTGCCAT
AACCATGAGTGATAACACTGCGGCCAACTTACTTCTGACAACGATCGGAGGACCGAAGGAGCTAACCGCT
TTTTTGCACAACATGGGGGATCATGTAACTCGCCTTGATCGTTGGGAACCGGAGCTGAATGAAGCCATAC
CAAACGACGAGCGTGACACCACGATGCCTGTAGCAATGGCAACAACGTTGCGCAAACTATTAACTGGCGA
ACTACTTACTCTAGCTTCCCGGCAACAATTAATAGACTGGATGGAGGCGGATAAAGTTGCAGGACCACTT
CTGCGCTCGGCCCTTCCGGCTGGCTGGTTTATTGCTGATAAATCTGGAGCCGGTGAGCGTGGGTCTCGCG
GTATCATTGCAGCACTGGGGCCAGATGGTAAGCCCTCCCGTATCGTAGTTATCTACACGACGGGGAGTCA
GGCAACTATGGATGAACGAAATAGACAGATCGCTGAGATAGGTGCCTCACTGATTAAGCATTGGTAACTG
TCAGACCAAGTTTACTCATATATACTTTAGATTGATTTAAAACTTCATTTTTAATTTAAAAGGATCTAGG
TGAAGATCCTTTTTGATAATCTCATGACCAAAATCCCTTAACGTGAGTTTTCGTTCCACTGAGCGTCAGA
CCCCGTAGAAAAGATCAAAGGATCTTCTTGAGATCCTTTTTTTCTGCGCGTAATCTGCTGCTTGCAAACA
AAAAAACCACCGCTACCAGCGGTGGTTTGTTTGCCGGATCAAGAGCTACCAACTCTTTTTCCGAAGGTAA
CTGGCTTCAGCAGAGCGCAGATACCAAATACTGTTCTTCTAGTGTAGCCGTAGTTAGGCCACCACTTCAA
GAACTCTGTAGCACCGCCTACATACCTCGCTCTGCTAATCCTGTTACCAGTGGCTGCTGCCAGTGGCGAT
AAGTCGTGTCTTACCGGGTTGGACTCAAGACGATAGTTACCGGATAAGGCGCAGCGGTCGGGCTGAACGG
GGGGTTCGTGCACACAGCCCAGCTTGGAGCGAACGACCTACACCGAACTGAGATACCTACAGCGTGAGCT
ATGAGAAAGCGCCACGCTTCCCGAAGGGAGAAAGGCGGACAGGTATCCGGTAAGCGGCAGGGTCGGAACA
GGAGAGCGCACGAGGGAGCTTCCAGGGGGAAACGCCTGGTATCTTTATAGTCCTGTCGGGTTTCGCCACC
TCTGACTTGAGCGTCGATTTTTGTGATGCTCGTCAGGGGGGCGGAGCCTATGGAAAAACGCCAGCAACGC
GGCCTTTTTACGGTTCCTGGCCTTTTGCTGGCCTTTTGCTCACATGTTCTTTCCTGCGTTATCCCCTGAT
TCTGTGGATAACCGTATTACCGCCTTTGAGTGAGCTGATACCGCTCGCCGCAGCCGAACGACCGAGCGCA
GCGAGTCAGTGAGCGAGGAAGCGGAAGAGCGCCCAATACGCAAACCGCCTCTCCCCGCGCGTTGGCCGAT
TCATTAATGCAGCTGGCACGACAGGTTTCCCGACTGGAAAGCGGGCAGTGAGCGCAACGCAATTAATGTG
AGTTAGCTCACTCATTAGGCACCCCAGGCTTTACACTTTATGCTTCCGGCTCGTATGTTGTGTGGAATTG
TGAGCGGATAACAATTTCACACAGGAAACAGCTATGACCATGATTACGCCAAGCGCGCAATTAACCCTCA
CTAAAGGGAACAAAAGCTGGAGCTGCAAGCTTAATGTAGTCTTATGCAATACTCTTGTAGTCTTGCAACA
TGGTAACGATGAGTTAGCAACATGCCTTACAAGGAGAGAAAAAGCACCGTGCATGCCGATTGGTGGAAGT
AAGGTGGTACGATCGTGCCTTATTAGGAAGGCAACAGACGGGTCTGACATGGATTGGACGAACCACTGAA
TTGCCGCATTGCAGAGATATTGTATTTAAGTGCCTAGCTCGATACATAAACGGGTCTCTCTGGTTAGACC
AGATCTGAGCCTGGGAGCTCTCTGGCTAACTAGGGAACCCACTGCTTAAGCCTCAATAAAGCTTGCCTTG
AGTGCTTCAAGTAGTGTGTGCCCGTCTGTTGTGTGACTCTGGTAACTAGAGATCCCTCAGACCCTTTTAG
TCAGTGTGGAAAATCTCTAGCAGTGGCGCCCGAACAGGGACTTGAAAGCGAAAGGGAAACCAGAGGAGCT
CTCTCGACGCAGGACTCGGCTTGCTGAAGCGCGCACGGCAAGAGGCGAGGGGCGGCGACTGGTGAGTACG
CCAAAAATTTTGACTAGCGGAGGCTAGAAGGAGAGAGATGGGTGCGAGAGCGTCAGTATTAAGCGGGGGA
GAATTAGATCGCGATGGGAAAAAATTCGGTTAAGGCCAGGGGGAAAGAAAAAATATAAATTAAAACATAT
AGTATGGGCAAGCAGGGAGCTAGAACGATTCGCAGTTAATCCTGGCCTGTTAGAAACATCAGAAGGCTGT
AGACAAATACTGGGACAGCTACAACCATCCCTTCAGACAGGATCAGAAGAACTTAGATCATTATATAATA
CAGTAGCAACCCTCTATTGTGTGCATCAAAGGATAGAGATAAAAGACACCAAGGAAGCTTTAGACAAGAT
AGAGGAAGAGCAAAACAAAAGTAAGACCACCGCACAGCAAGCGGCCGCTGATCTTCAGACCTGGAGGAGG
AGATATGAGGGACAATTGGAGAAGTGAATTATATAAATATAAAGTAGTAAAAATTGAACCATTAGGAGTA
GCACCCACCAAGGCAAAGAGAAGAGTGGTGCAGAGAGAAAAAAGAGCAGTGGGAATAGGAGCTTTGTTCC
TTGGGTTCTTGGGAGCAGCAGGAAGCACTATGGGCGCAGCGTCAATGACGCTGACGGTACAGGCCAGACA
ATTATTGTCTGGTATAGTGCAGCAGCAGAACAATTTGCTGAGGGCTATTGAGGCGCAACAGCATCTGTTG
CAACTCACAGTCTGGGGCATCAAGCAGCTCCAGGCAAGAATCCTGGCTGTGGAAAGATACCTAAAGGATC
AACAGCTCCTGGGGATTTGGGGTTGCTCTGGAAAACTCATTTGCACCACTGCTGTGCCTTGGAATGCTAG
TTGGAGTAATAAATCTCTGGAACAGATTTGGAATCACACGACCTGGATGGAGTGGGACAGAGAAATTAAC
AATTACACAAGCTTAATACACTCCTTAATTGAAGAATCGCAAAACCAGCAAGAAAAGAATGAACAAGAAT
TATTGGAATTAGATAAATGGGCAAGTTTGTGGAATTGGTTTAACATAACAAATTGGCTGTGGTATATAAA
ATTATTCATAATGATAGTAGGAGGCTTGGTAGGTTTAAGAATAGTTTTTGCTGTACTTTCTATAGTGAAT
AGAGTTAGGCAGGGATATTCACCATTATCGTTTCAGACCCACCTCCCAACCCCGAGGGGACCCAGAGAGG
GCCTATTTCCCATGATTCCTTCATATTTGCATATACGATACAAGGCTGTTAGAGAGATAATTAGAATTAA
TTTGACTGTAAACACAAAGATATTAGTACAAAATACGTGACGTAGAAAGTAATAATTTCTTGGGTAGTTT
GCAGTTTTAAAATTATGTTTTAAAATGGACTATCATATGCTTACCGTAACTTGAAAGTATTTCGATTTCT
TGGCTTTATATATCTTGTGGAAAGGACGAAACACCGTTGGACTTTCTGCATAACAAGTTTTAGAGCTAGA
AATAGCAAGTTAAAATAAGGCTAGTCCGTTATCAACTTGAAAAAGTGGCACCGAGTCGGTGCTTTTTTAA
GCTTGGCGTAACTAGATCTTGAGACAAATGGCAGTATTCATCCACAATTTTAAAAGAAAAGGGGGGATTG
GGGGGTACAGTGCAGGGGAAAGAATAGTAGACATAATAGCAACAGACATACAAACTAAAGAATTACAAAA
ACAAATTACAAAAATTCAAAATTTTCGGGTTTATTACAGGGACAGCAGAGATCCACTTTGGCGCCGGCTC
GAGGGGG
