>Addgene plasmid #77765 | MKNK2 gRNA (BRDN0001148155) | depositor partial sequence | sequence record 145225 | Target Sequence
TTGGACTTTCTGCATAACAA
