>Addgene plasmid #77765 | MKNK2 gRNA (BRDN0001148155) | addgene partial sequence | sequence record 188373 | hU6-F
ACGCTAGAAAGTAATAATTTCTTGGGTAGTTTGCAGCTTTTAAAATTATGTTTTAAAATGGACTATCATA
TGCTTACCGTAACTTGAAAGTATTTCGATTTCTTGGCTTTATATATCTTGTGGAAAGGACGAAACACCGT
TGGACTTTCTGCATAACAAGTTTTAGAGCTAGAAATAGCAAGTTAAAATAAGGCTAGTCCGTTATCAACT
TGAAAAAGTGGCACCGAGTCGGTGCTTTTTTAAGCTTGGCGTAACTAGATCTTGAGACAAATGGCAGTAT
TCATCCACAATTTTAAAAGAAAAGGGGGGATTGGGGGGTACAGTGCAGGGGAAAGAATAGTAGACATAAT
AGCAACAGACATACAAACTAAAGAATTACAAAAACAAATTACAAAAATTCAAAATTTTCGGGTTTATTAC
AGGGACAGCAGAGATCCACTTTGGCGCCGGCTCGAGGGGGCCCGGGTGCAAAGATGGATAAAGTTTTAAA
CAGAGAGGAATCTTTGCAGCTAATGGACCTTCTAGGTCTTGAAAGGAGTGGGAATTGGCTCCGGTGCCCG
TCAGTGGGCA
